>Addgene plasmid #62079 | pET28-p53 (1-73) (K24N) | addgene partial sequence | sequence record 103487 | F1ori-R 5'-AGGGAAGAAAGCGAAAGGAG-3'
GCGCTTAATGCGCCGCTACAGGGCGCGCTCCCATTCGCCAATCCGGATATAGTTCCTCCTTTCAGCAAAA
AACCCCTCAAGACCCGTTTAGAGGCCCCAAGGGGTTATGCTAGTTATTGCTCAGCGGTGGCAGCAGCCAA
CTCAGCTTCCTTTCGGGCTTTGTTAGCAGCCGGATCTCAGTGGTGGTGGTGGTGGTGCTCGAGTCACACG
CGGGGAGCAGCCTCTGGCATTCTGGGAGCTTCATCTGGACCTGGGTCTTCAGTGAACCATTGTTCAATAT
CGTCCGGGGACAGCATCAAATCATCCATTGCTTGGGACGGCAAGGGGGACAGAACGTTGTTTTCAGGAAG
TAGATTCCATAGGTCTGAAAATGTTTCCTGACTCAGAGGGGGCTCGACGCTAGGATCTGACTGCGGCTCC
TCCATCATATGGCTGCCGCGCGGCACCAGGCCGCTGCTGTGATGATGATGATGATGGCTGCTGCCCATGG
TATATCTCCTTCTTAAAGTTAAACAAAATTATTTCTAGAGGGGAATTGTTATCCGCTCACAATTCCCCTA
TAGTGAGTCGTATTAATTTCGCGGGATCGAGATCTCGATCCTCTACGCCGGACGCATCGTGGCCGGCATC
ACCGGCGCCACAGGTGCGGTTGCTGGCGCCTATATCGCCGACATCACCGATGGGGAAGATCGGGCTCGCC
ACTTCGGGCTCATGAGCGCTTGTTTCGGCGTG
