>Addgene plasmid #62079 | pET28-p53 (1-73) (K24N) | addgene partial sequence | sequence record 103490 | LacI-R 5'-GGCATACTCTGCGACATCGT-3'
GTNGGTNNTTNCACCCTGAATTGACTCTCTTCCGGGCGCTATCATGCCATACCGCGAAAGGTTTTGCGCC
ATTCGTATGGTGTCCGGGATCTCGACGCTCTCCCTTATGCGACTCCTGCATTAGGAAGCAGCCCAGTAGT
AGGTTGAGGCCGTTGAGCACCGCCGCCGCAAGGAATGGTGCATGCAAGGAGATGGCGCCCAACAGTCCCC
CGGCCACGGGGCCTGCCACCATACCCACGCCGAAACAAGCGCTCATGAGCCCGAAGTGGCGAGCCCGATC
TTCCCCATCGGTGATGTCGGCGATATAGGCGCCAGCAACCGCACCTGTGGCGCCGGTGATGCCGGCCACG
ATGCGTCCGGCGTAGAGGATCGAGATCTCGATCCCGCGAAATTAATACGACTCACTATAGGGGAATTGTG
AGCGGATAACAATTCCCCTCTAGAAATAATTTTGTTTAACTTTAAGAAGGAGATATACCATGGGCAGCAG
CCATCATCATCATCATCACAGCAGCGGCCTGGTGCCGCGCGGCAGCCATATGATGGAGGAGCCGCAGTCA
GATCCTAGCGTCGAGCCCCCTCTGAGTCAGGAAACATTTTCAGACCTATGGAATCTACTTCCTGAAAACA
ACGTTCTGTCCCCCTTGCCGTCCCAAGCAATGGATGATTTGATGCTGTCCCCGGACGATATTGAACAATG
GTTCACTGAAGACCCAGGTCCAGATGAAGCTCCCAGAATGCCAGAGGCTGCTCCCCGCGTGTGACTCGAG
CACCACCACCACCACCACTGAGATCCGGCT
