>Addgene plasmid #62079 | pET28-p53 (1-73) (K24N) | addgene partial sequence | sequence record 103491 | LacI-R 5'-GGCATACTCTGCGACATCGT-3'
ACTCTCTTCCGGGCGCTATCATGCCATACCGCGAAAGGTTTTGCGCCATTCGTATGGTGTCCGGGATCTC
GACGCTCTCCCTTATGCGACTCCTGCATTAGGAAGCAGCCCAGTAGTAGGTTGAGGCCGTTGAGCACCGC
CGCCGCAAGGAATGGTGCATGCAAGGAGATGGCGCCCAACAGTCCCCCGGCCACGGGGCCTGCCACCATA
CCCACGCCGAAACAAGCGCTCATGAGCCCGAAGTGGCGAGCCCGATCTTCCCCATCGGTGATGTCGGCGA
TATAGGCGCCAGCAACCGCACCTGTGGCGCCGGTGATGCCGGCCACGATGCGTCCGGCGTAGAGGATCGA
GATCTCGATCCCGCGAAATTAATACGACTCACTATAGGGGAATTGTGAGCGGATAACAATTCCCCTCTAG
AAATAATTTTGTTTAACTTTAAGAAGGAGATATACCATGGGCAGCAGCCATCATCATCATCATCACAGCA
GCGGCCTGGTGCCGCGCGGCAGCCATATGATGGAGGAGCCGCAGTCAGATCCTAGCGTCGAGCCCCCTCT
GAGTCAGGAAACATTTTCAGACCTATGGAATCTACTTCCTGAAAACAACGTTCTGTCCCCCTTGCCGTCC
CAAGCAATGGATGATTTGATGCTGTCCCCGGACGATATTGAACAATGGTTCACTGAAGACCCAGGTCCAG
ATGAAGCTCCCAGAATGCCAGAGGCTGCTCCCCGCGTGTGACTCGAGCACCACCACCACCACCACTGAGA
TCCGGCT
