[The description below was written by a language model from this plasmid's Addgene catalogue record.]
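Description:
pET28-p53 (1-73) (K24N) is a bacterial expression plasmid built on the Novagen pET28a backbone for producing a fragment of human p53 in E. coli. It is about 5.9 kb in total, is selected with kanamycin, and is recorded as low copy. No feature table accompanies the entry, so the origin of replication and other backbone elements are not itemised. pET28a vectors generally carry a pBR322-type origin, a lacI repressor gene and a lac operator next to the T7 promoter, so expression depends on a host strain that supplies T7 RNA polymerase and is usually inducible.

The 219 bp insert encodes residues 1-73 of human TP53, spanning the N-terminal transactivation domain (TAD), with lysine 24 replaced by asparagine (K24N). It was cloned between the NdeI and XhoI sites, both of which remain intact, and sits under the T7 promoter. This places the fragment in frame with the backbone's N-terminal His tag, which allows purification by immobilised metal affinity chromatography. The depositor notes a thrombin cleavage site, which in this backbone lies between the tag and the insert and lets the tag be removed after purification. The record does not say whether the insert carries its own stop codon ahead of the vector's downstream sequence.

The stated purpose is expression of the mutant p53 fragment in E. coli. The associated publication examines how the K24N substitution affects the p53 transactivation domain and its binding to MDM2, which suggests the plasmid is used to make recombinant protein for biophysical and binding studies.
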