Addgene plasmid #62079: pET28-p53 (1-73) (K24N)
Purpose: Expression of human p53 (1-73) (K24N) in e. coli
Depositing lab: Gary Daughdrill. Depositing organization: University of South Florida. Publication: Impact of the K24N mutation on the transactivation domain of p53 and its binding to murine double-minute clone 2. Zhan YA, Wu H, Powell AT, Daughdrill GW, Ytreberg FM. Proteins. 2013 Oct;81(10):1738-47. doi: 10.1002/prot.24310. Epub 2013 Jul 22. PubMed 23609977.
Backbone
  Vector backbone: pET28A
  Backbone manufacturer: Novagen
  Backbone size w/o insert (bp): 5639
  Total vector size (bp): 5900
  Vector type: Bacterial Expression
Growth in bacteria
  Bacterial resistance: Kanamycin, 50 μg/mL
  Growth temperature: 37°C
  Growth strain: DH5alpha
  Copy number: Low Copy
Gene/Insert
  Gene/Insert name: p53 (alt name: p53 (1-73) (K24N))
  Species: H. sapiens (human)
  Insert size (bp): 219
  Mutation: contains TAD residues 1-73; K24N
  Entrez Gene: TP53 (a.k.a. BCC7, BMFS5, LFS1, P53, TRP53)
  Promoter: T7
  Tag / fusion protein: His (N terminal on backbone)
  Cloning method: Restriction Enzyme; 5′ cloning site NdeI (not destroyed); 3′ cloning site XhoI (not destroyed)
  Sequencing primers: 5′ T7; 3′ T7 term
Terms and licenses: Academic/Nonprofit Terms; Industry Terms: Not Available to Industry
Depositor comments: Includes a thrombin cleavage site
How to cite: pET28-p53 (1-73) (K24N) was a gift from Gary Daughdrill (Addgene plasmid # 62079 ; http://n2t.net/addgene:62079 ; RRID:Addgene_62079)
